# Supplementary material for: Cryo-EM structure of the bacterial divisome core complex and antibiotic target FtsWIQBL
Source: Nat Microbiol. Author manuscript; Available in PMC 2023 Jun 2. (PMC7614612; doi:10.1038/s41564-023-01368-0)
Supplement: Plasmid Maps [file EMS174341-supplement-Plasmid_Maps.zip › Plasmid_maps/pLK1.gb]

LOCUS       PaFtsQBL_pET-Due        7196 bp DNA     circular SYN 09-MAR-2023
DEFINITION  synthetic circular DNA.
ACCESSION   .
VERSION     .
KEYWORDS    .
SOURCE      synthetic DNA construct
  ORGANISM  synthetic DNA construct
REFERENCE   1  (bases 1 to 7196)
  AUTHORS   MRC LMB
  TITLE     Direct Submission
  JOURNAL   Exported Mar 9, 2023 from SnapGene 6.1.2
            https://www.snapgene.com
FEATURES             Location/Qualifiers
     source          1..7196
                     /mol_type="other DNA"
                     /organism="synthetic DNA construct"
     protein_bind    3..27
                     /label=lac operator
                     /bound_moiety="lac repressor encoded by lacI"
                     /note="The lac repressor binds to the lac operator to
                     inhibit transcription in E. coli. This inhibition can be 
                     relieved by adding lactose or 
                     isopropyl-beta-D-thiogalactopyranoside (IPTG)."
     RBS             58..63
                     /note="ribosome binding site"
     misc_feature    69..70
                     /label=MCS-1
                     /note="multiple cloning site #1"
     CDS             74..91
                     /codon_start=1
                     /product="6xHis affinity tag"
                     /label=6xHis
                     /translation="HHHHHH"
     misc_feature    95..379
                     /label=ScSUMO
     CDS             386..1249
                     /codon_start=1
                     /label=FtsQ
                     /translation="MNGVLLRHQQPGGLGRAPRKPMPRGASRLVAKEPLSVRLPKADFS
                     FLKYLAWPLLLAVLGYGAYRGAEYILPYADRPIAKVSVEGDLSYISQRAVQQRISPYLA
                     ASFFTIDLAGMRGQLEQMPWIAHAEVRRVWPDQVVIRLDEQLPIARWGDEALLNNQGQA
                     FTPKELANYEHLPRLHGPQRAQQQVMQQYQLLSQLLRPLGFSIARLEMSDRGGWALTTA
                     QGVEIQIGRDHVVDKIRRFVSIYDKALKDQISNIARIDLRYPNGLAVAWREPVTPATVA
                     TASAVQ"
     promoter        1295..1313
                     /label=T7 promoter
                     /note="promoter for bacteriophage T7 RNA polymerase"
     protein_bind    1314..1338
                     /label=lac operator
                     /bound_moiety="lac repressor encoded by lacI"
                     /note="The lac repressor binds to the lac operator to
                     inhibit transcription in E. coli. This inhibition can be 
                     relieved by adding lactose or 
                     isopropyl-beta-D-thiogalactopyranoside (IPTG)."
     CDS             1381..1686
                     /codon_start=1
                     /label=FtsB
                     /translation="MRLRSPYWLFVVLILALAGLQYRLWVGDGSLAQVRDLQKQIADQH
                     GENERLLERNRILEAEVAELKKGTETVEERARHELGMVKDGETLYQLAKGGSSGGSS"
     CDS             1687..1703
                     /codon_start=1
                     /product="6xHis affinity tag"
                     /label=6xHis
                     /translation="HHHHH"
     misc_feature    1708..1716
                     /label=MCS-1
                     /note="multiple cloning site #1"
     promoter        1762..1780
                     /label=T7 promoter
                     /note="promoter for bacteriophage T7 RNA polymerase"
     protein_bind    1781..1805
                     /label=lac operator
                     /bound_moiety="lac repressor encoded by lacI"
                     /note="The lac repressor binds to the lac operator to
                     inhibit transcription in E. coli. This inhibition can be 
                     relieved by adding lactose or 
                     isopropyl-beta-D-thiogalactopyranoside (IPTG)."
     RBS             1834..1839
                     /note="ribosome binding site"
     misc_feature    1845..1850
                     /label=MCS-2
                     /note="multiple cloning site #2"
     CDS             1848..2141
                     /codon_start=1
                     /label=FtsL
                     /translation="MSRLFVKRLPTGSFLMLLLYIGLLLSAIAVAYSTYWNRQLLNSLY
                     SELSVRDKAQAEWGRLILEQSTWTAHSRIESLAVEQLRMRVPDPAEVRMVAP"
     misc_feature    2142..2214
                     /label=MCS-2
                     /note="multiple cloning site #2"
     CDS             2142..2186
                     /codon_start=1
                     /product="affinity and epitope tag derived from pancreatic 
                     ribonuclease A"
                     /label=S-Tag
                     /translation="KETAAAKFERQHMDS"
     terminator      2238..2285
                     /label=T7 terminator
                     /note="transcription terminator for bacteriophage T7 RNA 
                     polymerase"
     rep_origin      2322..2777
                     /direction=RIGHT
                     /label=f1 ori
                     /note="f1 bacteriophage origin of replication; arrow
                     indicates direction of (+) strand synthesis"
     CDS             complement(2892..3752)
                     /codon_start=1
                     /gene="bla"
                     /product="beta-lactamase"
                     /label=AmpR
                     /note="confers resistance to ampicillin, carbenicillin, and
                     related antibiotics"
                     /translation="MSIQHFRVALIPFFAAFCLPVFAHPETLVKVKDAEDQLGARVGYI
                     ELDLNSGKILESFRPEERFPMMSTFKVLLCGAVLSRIDAGQEQLGRRIHYSQNDLVEYS
                     PVTEKHLTDGMTVRELCSAAITMSDNTAANLLLTTIGGPKELTAFLHNMGDHVTRLDRW
                     EPELNEAIPNDERDTTMPVAMATTLRKLLTGELLTLASRQQLIDWMEADKVAGPLLRSA
                     LPAGWFIADKSGAGERGSRGIIAALGPDGKPSRIVVIYTTGSQATMDERNRQIAEIGAS
                     LIKHW"
     promoter        complement(3753..3845)
                     /gene="bla"
                     /label=AmpR promoter
     rep_origin      3926..4514
                     /direction=RIGHT
                     /label=ori
                     /note="high-copy-number ColE1/pMB1/pBR322/pUC origin of 
                     replication"
     CDS             complement(4944..5135)
                     /codon_start=1
                     /gene="rop"
                     /product="Rop protein, which maintains plasmids at low copy
                     number"
                     /label=rop
                     /translation="MTKQEKTALNMARFIRSQTLTLLEKLNELDADEQADICESLHDHA
                     DELYRSCLARFGDDGENL"
     CDS             complement(5707..6789)
                     /codon_start=1
                     /gene="lacI"
                     /product="lac repressor"
                     /label=lacI
                     /note="The lac repressor binds to the lac operator to
                     inhibit transcription in E. coli. This inhibition can be 
                     relieved by adding lactose or 
                     isopropyl-beta-D-thiogalactopyranoside (IPTG)."
                     /translation="MKPVTLYDVAEYAGVSYQTVSRVVNQASHVSAKTREKVEAAMAEL
                     NYIPNRVAQQLAGKQSLLIGVATSSLALHAPSQIVAAIKSRADQLGASVVVSMVERSGV
                     EACKAAVHNLLAQRVSGLIINYPLDDQDAIAVEAACTNVPALFLDVSDQTPINSIIFSH
                     EDGTRLGVEHLVALGHQQIALLAGPLSSVSARLRLAGWHKYLTRNQIQPIAEREGDWSA
                     MSGFQQTMQMLNEGIVPTAMLVANDQMALGAMRAITESGLRVGADISVVGYDDTEDSSC
                     YIPPLTTIKQDFRLLGQTSVDRLLQLSQGQAVKGNQLLPVSLVKRKTTLAPNTQTASPR
                     ALADSLMQLARQVSRLESGQ"
     promoter        complement(6790..6867)
                     /gene="lacI"
                     /label=lacI promoter
     promoter        join(7180..7196,1..2)
                     /label=T7 promoter
                     /note="promoter for bacteriophage T7 RNA polymerase"
ORIGIN
        1 ggggaattgt gagcggataa caattcccct ctagaaataa ttttgtttaa ctttaagaag
       61 gagatatacc atgcatcacc atcaccacca cggatcagat tccgaggtca atcaagaggc
      121 gaagccggag gttaaaccag aggtcaaacc ggagacgcac attaacctga aggtttctga
      181 tggtagtagc gaaatttttt tcaaaattaa gaaaaccacc ccgctgcgtc gcctcatgga
      241 ggctttcgct aagcgccagg gtaaagaaat ggattcattg cgcttccttt acgacggcat
      301 ccgtatacaa gccgaccaaa cgccggagga cttggatatg gaagacaacg acattattga
      361 agcgcatcgt gagcaaatcg gtggtatgaa tggcgtactg ctgcgtcatc agcagccggg
      421 tggcctgggg cgcgcaccgc gcaaaccaat gccgcgtgga gcgtctcgtc tggttgcgaa
      481 agagccgttg tccgtgcgtt tgccgaaggc ggatttctcg ttcttgaagt acctggcatg
      541 gccgttactg ctggcggtgc tgggttatgg tgcgtatcga ggcgcggaat atatcctgcc
      601 gtacgctgac cgcccgattg caaaagtgag cgttgaaggt gatctgagct acatctccca
      661 gcgtgcggtt caacaacgta tctctccgta cctggcagcg agcttcttta ccattgacct
      721 cgctggtatg cgtggccagt tggagcagat gccgtggatt gcgcacgcgg aagtgagacg
      781 tgtttggccg gatcaggtgg tcatccgcct ggacgaacag ctgcctattg cgcgttgggg
      841 tgacgaggct ctgcttaaca accagggtca ggcatttact ccgaaggagc tggcgaatta
      901 cgaacacctg ccacggctgc atggtccgca gcgtgcccag caacaagtta tgcaacaata
      961 tcagttgctg agccagctgc tgcgcccgtt gggctttagc atcgcgcgtc tcgaaatgag
     1021 cgaccgtggc ggttgggcgt taaccacggc acagggcgtg gaaatccaga tcggccgtga
     1081 tcacgtggtg gataagatca gacgttttgt tagcatctac gacaaggccc tgaaagatca
     1141 aatctccaac attgcgagga tcgacctacg ctatccgaac ggcctggccg tggcatggcg
     1201 tgaaccggtt accccggcta ccgttgccac cgccagcgca gtgcaataat cgaacagaaa
     1261 gtaatcgtat tgtacacggc cgcataatcg aaattaatac gactcactat aggggaattg
     1321 tgagcggata acaattcccc atcttagtat attagttaag tataagaagg agatatacat
     1381 atgagactaa ggtcacccta ttggttattt gtcgtgctga tcttggctct ggcgggtctc
     1441 caatatcgtc tttgggtggg tgatggcagc ctggcgcaag tgagagatct gcaaaaacag
     1501 atcgccgacc agcatggtga gaacgagcgc ttgctggagc gtaatcgtat tttggaggcg
     1561 gaagttgcag agctgaaaaa gggcaccgaa accgttgaag aacgcgcacg tcatgaatta
     1621 ggtatggtta aggacggcga gacgctgtac cagctggcga aaggcggctc ctctggtggt
     1681 agcagccatc accaccacca ccactaaatg cttaagtcga acagaaagta atcgtattgt
     1741 acacggccgc ataatcgaaa ttaatacgac tcactatagg ggaattgtga gcggataaca
     1801 attccccatc ttagtatatt agttaagtat aagaaggaga tatacatatg agccgtctct
     1861 tcgtcaagcg cctgcctacc ggcagcttcc tcatgttgct gctttatata ggtctgctgc
     1921 tctcggcgat tgccgtggcc tacagcacct actggaaccg gcaactgctc aactcgctgt
     1981 attccgagct gagcgtgcgc gacaaggcgc aggccgagtg gggccggttg attctcgagc
     2041 agagcacctg gaccgcccat agccgcatcg aaagcctggc ggtggaacag ttgcgcatgc
     2101 gcgttcccga cccggccgag gtcaggatgg tggcgccatg aaaagaaacc gctgctgcga
     2161 aatttgaacg ccagcacatg gactcgtcta ctagcgcagc ttaattaacc taggctgctg
     2221 ccaccgctga gcaataacta gcataacccc ttggggcctc taaacgggtc ttgaggggtt
     2281 ttttgctgaa aggaggaact atatccggat tggcgaatgg gnnnnnnnnn nnnnnnnnnn
     2341 nnnnnnnnnn nnnnnnnnnn nnnnnnnnnn nnnnnnnnnn nnnnnnnnnn nnnnnnnnnn
     2401 nnnnnnnnnn nnnnnnnnnn nnnnnnnnnn nnnnnnnnnn nnnnncnnnn nnnnnnnnnn
     2461 nnnnnnnnnn nnnnnnnnnn nnnnnnnnnn nnnnnnnnnn nnnnnnnnnn nnnnnnnnnn
     2521 nnnnnnnnnn nnnnnnnann nnnnnnnnnn nnnnnnnnnn nnnnnnnnnn nnnnnnnnnn
     2581 nnnnnnncct ttgacgttgg agtccacgtt ctttaatagt ggactcttgt tccaaactgg
     2641 aacaacactc aaccctatct cggtctattc ttttgattta taagggattt tgccgatttc
     2701 ggcctattgg ttaaaaaatg agctgattta acaaaaattt aacgcgaatt ttaacaaaat
     2761 attaacgttt acaatttctg gcggcacgat ggcatgagat tatcaaaaag gatcttcacc
     2821 tagatccttt taaattaaaa atgaagtttt aaatcaatct aaagtatata tgagtaaact
     2881 tggtctgaca gttaccaatg cttaatcagt gaggcaccta tctcagcgat ctgtctattt
     2941 cgttcatcca tagttgcctg actccccgtc gtgtagataa ctacgatacg ggagggctta
     3001 ccatctggcc ccagtgctgc aatgataccg cgagacccac gctcaccggc tccagattta
     3061 tcagcaataa accagccagc cggaagggcc gagcgcagaa gtggtcctgc aactttatcc
     3121 gcctccatcc agtctattaa ttgttgccgg gaagctagag taagtagttc gccagttaat
     3181 agtttgcgca acgttgttgc cattgctaca ggcatcgtgg tgtcacgctc gtcgtttggt
     3241 atggcttcat tcagctccgg ttcccaacga tcaaggcgag ttacatgatc ccccatgttg
     3301 tgcaaaaaag cggttagctc cttcggtcct ccgatcgttg tcagaagtaa gttggccgca
     3361 gtgttatcac tcatggttat ggcagcactg cataattctc ttactgtcat gccatccgta
     3421 agatgctttt ctgtgactgg tgagtactca accaagtcat tctgagaata gtgtatgcgg
     3481 cgaccgagtt gctcttgccc ggcgtcaata cgggataata ccgcgccaca tagcagaact
     3541 ttaaaagtgc tcatcattgg aaaacgttct tcggggcgaa aactctcaag gatcttaccg
     3601 ctgttgagat ccagttcgat gtaacccact cgtgcaccca actgatcttc agcatctttt
     3661 actttcacca gcgtttctgg gtgagcaaaa acaggaaggc aaaatgccgc aaaaaaggga
     3721 ataagggcga cacggaaatg ttgaatactc atactcttcc tttttcaatc atgattgaag
     3781 catttatcag ggttattgtc tcatgagcgg atacatattt gaatgtattt agaaaaataa
     3841 acaaataggt catgaccaaa atcccttaac gtgagttttc gttccactga gcgtcagacc
     3901 ccgtagaaaa gatcaaagga tcttcttgag atcctttttt tctgcgcgta atctgctgct
     3961 tgcaaacaaa aaaaccaccg ctaccagcgg tggtttgttt gccggatcaa gagctaccaa
     4021 ctctttttcc gaaggtaact ggcttcagca gagcgcagat accaaatact gtccttctag
     4081 tgtagccgta gttaggccac cacttcaaga actctgtagc accgcctaca tacctcgctc
     4141 tgctaatcct gttaccagtg gctgctgcca gtggcgataa gtcgtgtctt accgggttgg
     4201 actcaagacg atagttaccg gataaggcgc agcggtcggg ctgaacgggg ggttcgtgca
     4261 cacagcccag cttggagcga acgacctaca ccgaactgag atacctacag cgtgagctat
     4321 gagaaagcgc cacgcttccc gaagggagaa aggcggacag gtatccggta agcggcaggg
     4381 tcggaacagg agagcgcacg agggagcttc cagggggaaa cgcctggtat ctttatagtc
     4441 ctgtcgggtt tcgccacctc tgacttgagc gtcgattttt gtgatgctcg tcaggggggc
     4501 ggagcctatg gaaaaacgcc agcaacgcgg cctttttacg gttcctggcc ttttgctggc
     4561 cttttgctca catgttcttt cctgcgttat cccctgattc tgtggataac cgtattaccg
     4621 cctttgagtg agctgatacc gctcgccgca gccgaacgac cgagcgcagc gagtcagtga
     4681 gcgaggaagc ggaagagcgc ctgatgcggt attttctcct tacgcatctg tgcggtattt
     4741 cacaccgcat atatggtgca ctctcagtac aatctgctct gatgccgcat agttaagcca
     4801 gtatacactc cgctatcgct acgtgactgg gtcatggctg cgccccgaca cccgccaaca
     4861 cccgctgacg cgccctgacg ggcttgtctg ctcccggcat ccgcttacag acaagctgtg
     4921 accgtctccg ggagctgcat gtgtcagagg ttttcaccgt catcaccgaa acgcgcgagg
     4981 cagctgcggt aaagctcatc agcgtggtcg tgaagcgatt cacagatgtc tgcctgttca
     5041 tccgcgtcca gctcgttgag tttctccaga agcgttaatg tctggcttct gataaagcgg
     5101 gccatgttaa gggcggtttt ttcctgtttg gtcactgatg cctccgtgta agggggattt
     5161 ctgttcatgg gggtaatgat accgatgaaa cgagagagga tgctcacgat acgggttact
     5221 gatgatgaac atgcccggtt actggaacgt tgtgagggta aacaactggc ggtatggatg
     5281 cggcgggacc agagaaaaat cactcagggt caatgccagc gcttcgttaa tacagatgta
     5341 ggtgttccac agggtagcca gcagcatcct gcgatgcaga tccggaacat aatggtgcag
     5401 ggcgctgact tccgcgtttc cagactttac gaaacacgga aaccgaagac cattcatgtt
     5461 gttgctcagg tcgcagacgt tttgcagcag cagtcgcttc acgttcgctc gcgtatcggt
     5521 gattcattct gctaaccagt aaggcaaccc cgccagccta gccgggtcct caacgacagg
     5581 agcacgatca tgctagtcat gccccgcgcc caccggaagg agctgactgg gttgaaggct
     5641 ctcaagggca tcggtcgaga tcccggtgcc taatgagtga gctaacttac attaattgcg
     5701 ttgcgctcac tgcccgcttt ccagtcggga aacctgtcgt gccagctgca ttaatgaatc
     5761 ggccaacgcg cggggagagg cggtttgcgt attgggcgcc agggtggttt ttcttttcac
     5821 cagtgagacg ggcaacagct gattgccctt caccgcctgg ccctgagaga gttgcagcaa
     5881 gcggtccacg ctggtttgcc ccagcaggcg aaaatcctgt ttgatggtgg ttaacggcgg
     5941 gatataacat gagctgtctt cggtatcgtc gtatcccact accgagatgt ccgcaccaac
     6001 gcgcagcccg gactcggtaa tggcgcgcat tgcgcccagc gccatctgat cgttggcaac
     6061 cagcatcgca gtgggaacga tgccctcatt cagcatttgc atggtttgtt gaaaaccgga
     6121 catggcactc cagtcgcctt cccgttccgc tatcggctga atttgattgc gagtgagata
     6181 tttatgccag ccagccagac gcagacgcgc cgagacagaa cttaatgggc ccgctaacag
     6241 cgcgatttgc tggtgaccca atgcgaccag atgctccacg cccagtcgcg taccgtcttc
     6301 atgggagaaa ataatactgt tgatgggtgt ctggtcagag acatcaagaa ataacgccgg
     6361 aacattagtg caggcagctt ccacagcaat ggcatcctgg tcatccagcg gatagttaat
     6421 gatcagccca ctgacgcgtt gcgcgagaag attgtgcacc gccgctttac aggcttcgac
     6481 gccgcttcgt tctaccatcg acaccaccac gctggcaccc agttgatcgg cgcgagattt
     6541 aatcgccgcg acaatttgcg acggcgcgtg cagggccaga ctggaggtgg caacgccaat
     6601 cagcaacgac tgtttgcccg ccagttgttg tgccacgcgg ttgggaatgt aattcagctc
     6661 cgccatcgcc gcttccactt tttcccgcgt tttcgcagaa acgtggctgg cctggttcac
     6721 cacgcgggaa acggtctgat aagagacacc ggcatactct gcgacatcgt ataacgttac
     6781 tggtttcaca ttcaccaccc tgaattgact ctcttccggg cgctatcatg ccataccgcg
     6841 aaaggttttg cgccattcga tggtgtccgg gatctcgacg ctctccctta tgcgactcct
     6901 gcattaggaa gcagcccagt agtaggttga ggccgttgag caccgccgcc gcaaggaatg
     6961 gtgcatgcaa ggagatggcg cccaacagtc ccccggccac ggggcctgcc accataccca
     7021 cgccgaaaca agcgctcatg agcccgaagt ggcgagcccg atcttcccca tcggtgatgt
     7081 cggcgatata ggcgccagca accgcacctg tggcgccggt gatgccggcc acgatgcgtc
     7141 cggcgtagag gatcgagatc gatctcgatc ccgcgaaatt aatacgactc actata
//
