# Supplementary material for: Cryo-EM structure of the bacterial divisome core complex and antibiotic target FtsWIQBL
Source: Nat Microbiol. Author manuscript; Available in PMC 2023 Jun 2. (PMC7614612; doi:10.1038/s41564-023-01368-0)
Supplement: Plasmid Maps [file EMS174341-supplement-Plasmid_Maps.zip › Plasmid_maps/pFE758.gb]

LOCUS       pFE758       13258 bp DNA     circular SYN 20-MAR-2023
DEFINITION  synthetic circular DNA.
ACCESSION   .
VERSION     .
KEYWORDS    .
SOURCE      synthetic DNA construct
  ORGANISM  synthetic DNA construct
REFERENCE   1  (bases 1 to 13258)
  AUTHORS   Trial User
  TITLE     Direct Submission
  JOURNAL   Exported Mar 20, 2023 from SnapGene 6.1.2
            https://www.snapgene.com
FEATURES             Location/Qualifiers
     source          1..13258
                     /mol_type="other DNA"
                     /organism="recombinant plasmid"
     CDS             406..1065
                     /gene="CamR"
                     /label=CamR
     CDS             1949..2809
                     /gene="AmpR"
                     /label=AmpR
     misc_signal     3873..4097
                     /gene="Tn7R"
     CDS             complement(4164..4697)
                     /gene="GentaR"
                     /label=GentaR
     misc_signal     5310..5343
                     /gene="LoxP"
     misc_signal     5360..5382
                     /gene="Linker A"
     misc_signal     5388..5527
                     /gene="Spacer1"
     misc_signal     5533..5555
                     /gene="Linker alpha"
     promoter        5584..5675
                     /gene="polh from Autographa californica"
                     /label=polyhedrin promoter
                     /note="promoter for the baculovirus polyhedrin gene"
     misc_signal     5676..5678
                     /gene="mut. polh start"
     CDS             5722..6549
                     /codon_start=1
                     /label=EcFtsQ
                     /label=ECQ
                     /translation="MSQAALNTRNSEEEVSSRRNNGTRLAGILFLLTVLTTVLVSGWVV
                     LGWMEDAQRLPLSKLVLTGERHYTRNDDIRQSILALGEPGTFMTQDVNIIQTQIEQRLP
                     WIKQVSVRKQWPDELKIHLVEYVPIARWNDQHMVDAEGNTFSVPPERTSKQVLPMLYGP
                     EGSANEVLQGYREMGQMLAKDRFTLKEAAMTARRSWQLTLNNDIKLNLGRGDTMKRLAR
                     FVELYPVLQQQAQTDGKRISYVDLRYDSGAAVGWAPLPPEESTQQQNQAQAEQQ"
     polyA_signal    6682..6816
                     /label=SV40 poly(A) signal
                     /note="SV40 polyadenylation signal"
     promoter        6972..7063
                     /gene="polh from Autographa californica"
                     /label=polyhedrin promoter
                     /note="promoter for the baculovirus polyhedrin gene"
     CDS             7106..7417
                     /codon_start=1
                     /label=EcFtsB
                     /label=EcB
                     /translation="MGKLTLLLLAILVWLQYSLWFGKNGIHDYTRVNDDVAAQQATNAK
                     LKARNDQLFAEIDDLNGGQEALEERARNELSMTRPGETFYRLVPDASKRAQSAGQNNR"
     polyA_signal    7547..7681
                     /label=SV40 poly(A) signal
                     /note="SV40 polyadenylation signal"
     promoter        7837..7928
                     /gene="polh from Autographa californica"
                     /label=polyhedrin promoter
                     /note="promoter for the baculovirus polyhedrin gene"
     misc_signal     7929..7931
                     /gene="mut. polh start"
     CDS             7972..8007
                     /codon_start=1
                     /product="10xHis affinity tag"
                     /label=10xHis
                     /translation="MGHHHHHHHHHH"
     CDS             8017..8037
                     /codon_start=1
                     /product="tobacco etch virus (TEV) protease recognition and
                     cleavage site"
                     /label=TEV site
                     /translation="ENLYFQS"
     CDS             8041..8406
                     /codon_start=1
                     /label=EcFtsL
                     /label=EcL
                     /translation="MINKLTEALSKVKGSMGSHERHALPGVIGDDLLRFGKLPLCLFIC
                     IILTAVTVVTTAHHTRLLTAQREQLVLERDALDIEWRNLILEENALGDHSRVERIATEK
                     LQMQHVDPSQENIVVQK"
     polyA_signal    8536..8670
                     /label=SV40 poly(A) signal
                     /note="SV40 polyadenylation signal"
     misc_signal     8775..8797
                     /gene="Linker omega"
     misc_signal     8800..8939
                     /gene="Spacer2"
     misc_signal     8948..8970
                     /gene="Linker B"
     misc_signal     8976..9115
                     /gene="Spacer1"
     misc_signal     9121..9143
                     /gene="Linker alpha"
     promoter        9172..9263
                     /gene="polh from Autographa californica"
                     /label=polyhedrin promoter
                     /note="promoter for the baculovirus polyhedrin gene"
     misc_signal     9264..9266
                     /gene="mut. polh start"
     CDS             9309..9401
                     /codon_start=1
                     /product="TwinStrep"
                     /label=TwinStrep
                     /translation="MTAWSHPQFEKGSAGSAAGSGAGWSHPQFEK"
     misc_binding    9402..9403
                     /allele="MCS"
                     /label=MCS
                     /bound_moiety="mcs"
     CDS             9405..10646
                     /codon_start=1
                     /label=EcFtsW
                     /label=ECW
                     /translation="MRLSLPRLKMPRLPGFSILVWISTALKGWVMGSREKDTDSLIMYD
                     RTLLWLTFGLAAIGFIMVTSASMPIGQRLTNDPFFFAKRDGVYLILAFILAIITLRLPM
                     EFWQRYSATMLLGSIILLMIVLVVGSSVKGASRWIDLGLLRIQPAELTKLSLFCYIANY
                     LVRKGDEVRNNLRGFLKPMGVILVLAVLLLAQPDLGTVVVLFVTTLAMLFLAGAKLWQF
                     IAIIGMGISAVVLLILAEPYRIRRVTAFWNPWEDPFGSGYQLTQSLMAFGRGELWGQGL
                     GNSVQKLEYLPEAHTDFIFAIIGEELGYVGVVLALLMVFFVAFRAMSIGRKALEIDHRF
                     SGFLACSIGIWFSFQALVNVGAAAGMLPTKGLTLPLISYGGSSLLIMSTAIMMLLRIDY
                     ETRLEKAQAFVRGSR"
     CDS             10666..12428
                     /label=EcFtsI
                     /label=ECI
     polyA_signal    12561..12695
                     /label=SV40 poly(A) signal
                     /note="SV40 polyadenylation signal"
     misc_signal     12800..12822
                     /gene="Linker omega"
     misc_signal     12825..12964
                     /gene="Spacer2"
     misc_signal     12973..12995
                     /gene="Linker C"
     misc_signal     13011..13176
                     /gene="Tn7L"
ORIGIN
        1 ttctctgtca cagaatgaaa atttttctgt catctcttcg ttattaatgt ttgtaattga
       61 ctgaatatca acgcttattt gcagcctgaa ctgaacagga gggacagctg atagaaacag
      121 aagccactgg agcacctcaa aaacaccatc atacactaaa tcagtaagtt ggcagcatca
      181 cccgacgcac tttgcgccga ataaatacct gtgacggaag atcacttcgc agaataaata
      241 aatcctggtg tccctgttga taccgggaag ccctgggcca acttttggcg aaaatgagac
      301 gttgatcggc acgtaagagg ttccaacttt caccataatg aaataagatc actaccgggc
      361 gtattttttg agttatcgag attttcagga gctaaggaag ctaaaatgga gaaaaaaatc
      421 actggatata ccaccgttga tatatcccaa tggcatcgta aagaacattt tgaggcattt
      481 cagtcagttg ctcaatgtac ctataaccag accgttcagc tggatattac ggccttttta
      541 aagaccgtaa agaaaaataa gcacaagttt tatccggcct ttattcacat tcttgcccgc
      601 ctgatgaatg ctcatccgga attccgtatg gcaatgaaag acggtgagct ggtgatatgg
      661 gatagtgttc acccttgtta caccgttttc catgagcaaa ctgaaacgtt ttcatcgctc
      721 tggagtgaat accacgacga tttccggcag tttctacaca tatattcgca agatgtggcg
      781 tgttacggtg aaaacctggc ctatttccct aaagggttta ttgagaatat gtttttcgtc
      841 tcagccaatc cctgggtgag tttcaccagt tttgatttaa acgtggccaa tatggacaac
      901 ttcttcgccc ccgttttcac catgggcaaa tattatacgc aaggcgacaa ggtgctgatg
      961 ccgctggcga ttcaggttca tcatgccgtc tgtgatggct tccatgtcgg cagaatgctt
     1021 aatgaattac aacagtactg cgatgagtgg cagggcgggg cgtaattttt ttaaggcagt
     1081 tattggtgcc cttaaacgcc tggtgctacg cctgaataag tgataataag cggatgaatg
     1141 gcagaaattc gaaagcaaat tcgacccggt cgtcggttca gggcagggtc gttaaatagc
     1201 cgcttatgtc tattgctggt ttaccggttt attgactacc ggaagcagtg tgaccgtgtg
     1261 cttctcaaat gcctgaggcc agtttgctca ggctctcccc gtggaggtaa taattgacga
     1321 tatgatcatt tattctgcct cccagagcct gatggcgaat gggnnnnnnn nnnnnnnnnn
     1381 nnnnnnnnnn nnnnnnnnnn nnnnnnnnnn nnnnnnnnnn nnnnnnnnnn nnnnnnnnnn
     1441 nnnnnnnnnn nnnnnnnnnn nnnnnnnnnn nnnnnnnnnn nnnnnnncnn nnnnnnnnnn
     1501 nnnnnnnnnn nnnnnnnnnn nnnnnnnnnn nnnnnnnnnn nnnnnnnnnn nnnnnnnnnn
     1561 nnnnnnnnnn nnnnnnnnna nnnnnnnnnn nnnnnnnnnn nnnnnnnnnn nnnnnnnnnn
     1621 nnnnnnnnnc ctttgacgtt ggagtccacg ttcttaatag tggactcttg ttccaaactg
     1681 gaacaacact caaccctatc tcggtctatt cttttgattt ataagggatt ttgccgattt
     1741 cggcctattg gttaaaaaat gagctgattt aacaaaaatt taacgcgaat tttaacaaaa
     1801 tattaacgct tacaatttag gtggcacttt tcggggaaat gtgcgcggaa cccctatttg
     1861 tttatttttc taaatacatt caaatatgta tccgctcatg agacaataac cctgataaat
     1921 gcttcaataa tattgaaaaa ggaagagtat gagtattcaa catttccgtg tcgcccttat
     1981 tccctttttt gcggcatttt gccttcctgt ttttgctcac ccagaaacgc tggtgaaagt
     2041 aaaagatgct gaagatcagt tgggtgcacg agtgggttac atcgaactgg atctcaacag
     2101 cggtaagatc cttgagagtt ttcgccccga agaacgtttt ccaatgatga gcacttttaa
     2161 agttctgcta tgtggcgcgg tattatcccg tattgacgcc gggcaagagc aactcggtcg
     2221 ccgcatacac tattctcaga atgacttggt tgagtactca ccagtcacag aaaagcatct
     2281 tacggatggc atgacagtaa gagaattatg cagtgctgcc ataaccatga gtgataacac
     2341 tgcggccaac ttacttctga caacgatcgg aggaccgaag gagctaaccg cttttttgca
     2401 caacatgggg gatcatgtaa ctcgccttga tcgttgggaa ccggagctga atgaagccat
     2461 accaaacgac gagcgtgaca ccacgatgcc tgtagcaatg gcaacaacgt tgcgcaaact
     2521 attaactggc gaactactta ctctagcttc ccggcaacaa ttaatagact ggatggaggc
     2581 ggataaagtt gcaggaccac ttctgcgctc ggcccttccg gctggctggt ttattgctga
     2641 taaatctgga gccggtgagc gtgggtctcg cggtatcatt gcagcactgg ggccagatgg
     2701 taagccctcc cgtatcgtag ttatctacac gacggggagt caggcaacta tggatgaacg
     2761 aaatagacag atcgctgaga taggtgcctc actgattaag cattggtaac tgtcagacca
     2821 agtttactca tatatacttt agattgattt aaaacttcat ttttaattta aaaggatcta
     2881 ggtgaagatc ctttttgata atctcatgac caaaatccct taacgtgagt tttcgttcca
     2941 ctgagcgtca gaccccgtag aaaagatcaa aggatcttct tgagatcctt tttttctgcg
     3001 cgtaatctgc tgcttgcaaa caaaaaaacc accgctacca gcggtggttt gtttgccgga
     3061 tcaagagcta ccaactcttt ttccgaaggt aactggcttc agcagagcgc agataccaaa
     3121 tactgttctt ctagtgtagc cgtagttagg ccaccacttc aagaactctg tagcaccgcc
     3181 tacatacctc gctctgctaa tcctgttacc agtggctgct gccagtggcg ataagtcgtg
     3241 tcttaccggg ttggactcaa gacgatagtt accggataag gcgcagcggt cgggctgaac
     3301 ggggggttcg tgcacacagc ccagcttgga gcgaacgacc tacaccgaac tgagatacct
     3361 acagcgtgag ctatgagaaa gcgccacgct tcccgaaggg agaaaggcgg acaggtatcc
     3421 ggtaagcggc agggtcggaa caggagagcg cacgagggag cttccagggg gaaacgcctg
     3481 gtatctttat agtcctgtcg ggtttcgcca cctctgactt gagcgtcgat ttttgtgatg
     3541 ctcgtcaggg gggcggagcc tatggaaaaa cgccagcaac gcggcctttt tacggttcct
     3601 ggccttttgc tggccttttg ctcacatgtt ctttcctgcg ttatcccctg attctgtgga
     3661 taaccgtatt accgcctttg agtgagctga taccgctcgc cgcagccgaa cgaccgagcg
     3721 cagcgagtca gtgagcgagg aagcggaaga gcgcctgatg cggtattttc tccttacgca
     3781 tctgtgcggt atttcacacc gcatagacca gccgcgtaac ctggcaaaat cggttacggt
     3841 tgagtaataa atggatgccc tgcgtaagcg ggtgtgggcg gacaataaag tcttaaactg
     3901 aacaaaatag atctaaacta tgacaataaa gtcttaaact agacagaata gttgtaaact
     3961 gaaatcagtc cagttatgct gtgaaaaagc atactggact tttgttatgg ctaaagcaaa
     4021 ctcttcattt tctgaagtgc aaattgcccg tcgtattaaa gaggggcgtg gccaagggca
     4081 tggtaaagac tatattcgcg gcgttgtgac aatttaccga acaactccgc ggccgggaag
     4141 ccgatctcgg cttgaacgaa ttgttaggtg gcggtacttg ggtcgatatc aaagtgcatc
     4201 acttcttccc gtatgcccaa ctttgtatag agagccactg cgggatcgtc accgtaatct
     4261 gcttgcacgt agatcacata agcaccaagc gcgttggcct catgcttgag gagattgatg
     4321 agcgcggtgg caatgccctg cctccggtgc tcgccggaga ctgcgagatc atagatatag
     4381 atctcactac gcggctgctc aaacttgggc agaacgtaag ccgcgagagc gccaacaacc
     4441 gcttcttggt cgaaggcagc aagcgcgatg aatgtcttac tacggagcaa gttcccgagg
     4501 taatcggagt ccggctgatg ttgggagtag gtggctacgt ctccgaactc acgaccgaaa
     4561 agatcaagag cagcccgcat ggatttgact tggtcagggc cgagcctaca tgtgcgaatg
     4621 atgcccatac ttgagccacc taactttgtt ttagggcgac tgccctgctg cgtaacatcg
     4681 ttgctgctgc gtaacatcgt tgctgctcca taacatcaaa catcgaccca cggcgtaacg
     4741 cgcttgctgc ttggatgccc gaggcataga ctgtacaaaa aaacagtcat aacaagccat
     4801 gaaaaccgcc actgcgccgt taccaccgct gcgttcggtc aaggttctgg accagttgcg
     4861 tgagcgcata cgctacttgc attacagttt acgaaccgaa caggcttatg tcaactgggt
     4921 tcgtgccttc atccgtttcc acggtgtgcg tcacccggca accttgggca gcagcgaagt
     4981 cgaggcattt ctgtcctggc tggcgaacga gcgcaaggtt tcggtctcca cgcatcgtca
     5041 ggcattggcg gccttgctgt tcttctacgg caaggtgctg tgcacggatc tgcccttgct
     5101 tcaggagatc ggtagacctc ggccgtcgcg gcgcttgccg gtggtgctga ccccggatga
     5161 agtggttcgc atcctcggtt ttctggaagg cgagcatcgt ttgttcgccc aggactctag
     5221 ctatagttct agtggttggc tacagctttg tttgtactat caacaggttg aactgctgat
     5281 caacagatcc tctacgcggc cgcggtacca taacttcgta tagcatacat tatacgaagt
     5341 tatctggcct aggttaatta aacgctctat ggtctaaagt ttttatcgag gctaactgaa
     5401 acacggaagg agacaatacc ggaaggaacc cgcgctatga cggcaataaa aagacagaat
     5461 aaaacgcacg ggtgttgggt cgtttgttca taaacgcggg gttcggtccc agggctggca
     5521 ctctgtcaag tgaacgctct atggtctaaa gatttaaatc gacctactcc ggaatattaa
     5581 tagatcatgg agataattaa aatgataacc atctcgcaaa taaataagta ttttactgtt
     5641 ttcgtaacag ttttgtaata aaaaaaccta taaatattcc ggattattca taccgtccca
     5701 ccatcgggcg cggatccgca tatgtcgcag gctgctctga acacgcgaaa cagcgaagaa
     5761 gaggtttctt ctcgccgcaa taatggaacg cgtctggcgg ggatcctttt cctgctgacc
     5821 gttttaacga cagtgttggt gagcggctgg gtcgtgttgg gctggatgga agatgcgcaa
     5881 cgcctgccgc tctcaaagct ggtgttgacc ggtgaacgcc attacacacg taatgacgat
     5941 atccggcagt cgatcctggc attgggtgag ccgggtacct ttatgaccca ggatgtcaac
     6001 atcatccaga cgcaaataga acaacgcctg ccgtggatta agcaggtgag cgtcagaaag
     6061 cagtggcctg atgaattgaa gattcatctg gttgaatatg tgccgattgc gcggtggaat
     6121 gatcaacaca tggtagacgc ggaaggaaat accttcagcg tgccgccaga acgcaccagc
     6181 aagcaggtgc ttccaatgct gtatggcccg gaaggcagcg ccaatgaagt gttgcagggc
     6241 tatcgcgaaa tggggcagat gctggcaaag gacagattta ctctgaagga agcggcgatg
     6301 accgcgcggc gttcctggca gttgacgctg aataacgata ttaagctcaa tcttggccgg
     6361 ggcgatacga tgaaacgttt ggctcgcttt gtagaacttt atccggtttt acagcagcag
     6421 gcgcaaaccg atggcaaacg gattagctac gttgatttgc gttatgactc tggagcggca
     6481 gtaggctggg cgcccttgcc gccagaggaa tctactcagc aacaaaatca ggcacaggca
     6541 gaacaacaat gaaagcttgt cgagaagtac tagaggatca taatcagcca taccacattt
     6601 gtagaggttt tacttgcttt aaaaaacctc ccacacctcc ccctgaacct gaaacataaa
     6661 atgaatgcaa ttgttgttgt taacttgttt attgcagctt ataatggtta caaataaagc
     6721 aatagcatca caaatttcac aaataaagca tttttttcac tgcattctag ttgtggtttg
     6781 tccaaactca tcaatgtatc ttatcatgtc tggatctgat cactgcttga gcctagaaga
     6841 tccggctgct aacaaagccc gaaaggaagc tgagttggct gctgccaccg ctgagcaata
     6901 actatcataa ccatttaaat aaactggata ctattgcacg tttaaatcga cctactccgg
     6961 aatattaata gatcatggag ataattaaaa tgataaccat ctcgcaaata aataagtatt
     7021 ttactgtttt cgtaacagtt ttgtaataaa aaaacctata aatattccgg attattcata
     7081 ccgtcccacc atcgggcgcg gatccatggg taaactaacg ctgctgttgc tggctattct
     7141 ggtctggcta cagtattcgc tgtggttcgg taagaacggt atacatgact atacccgcgt
     7201 caatgatgat gtggcggcac agcaagctac aaacgcgaaa cttaaagcgc gaaacgatca
     7261 actttttgcc gaaattgacg atctcaatgg cggccaggag gcgctcgaag agcgtgcgcg
     7321 taatgaactc agcatgacca ggccgggcga aactttttat cgtctggtgc ctgacgcgtc
     7381 gaagcgcgca cagtctgcgg ggcaaaacaa tcgataaaag cttgtcgaga agtactagag
     7441 gatcataatc agccatacca catttgtaga ggttttactt gctttaaaaa acctcccaca
     7501 cctccccctg aacctgaaac ataaaatgaa tgcaattgtt gttgttaact tgtttattgc
     7561 agcttataat ggttacaaat aaagcaatag catcacaaat ttcacaaata aagcattttt
     7621 ttcactgcat tctagttgtg gtttgtccaa actcatcaat gtatcttatc atgtctggat
     7681 ctgatcactg cttgagccta gaagatccgg ctgctaacaa agcccgaaag gaagctgagt
     7741 tggctgctgc caccgctgag caataactat cataaccatt taaataaacc taatgatgcc
     7801 tgatgtttaa atcgacctac tccggaatat taatagatca tggagataat taaaatgata
     7861 accatctcgc aaataaataa gtattttact gttttcgtaa cagttttgta ataaaaaaac
     7921 ctataaatat tccggattat tcataccgtc ccaccatcgg gcgcggatcc gatgggccat
     7981 caccatcatc accatcacca tcatcacagc agcggcgaaa acctgtattt tcagtcccat
     8041 atgatcaata aattaacaga agctctaagc aaagttaaag gatcgatggg aagccacgag
     8101 cgccatgcat tgcctggtgt tatcggtgac gatcttttgc gatttgggaa gctgccactc
     8161 tgcctgttca tttgcattat tttgacggcg gtgactgtgg taaccacggc gcaccatacc
     8221 cgtttactga ccgctcagcg cgaacaactg gtgctggagc gagatgcttt agacattgaa
     8281 tggcgcaacc tgatccttga agagaatgcg ctcggcgacc atagccgggt ggaaaggatc
     8341 gccacggaaa agctgcaaat gcagcatgtt gatccgtcac aagaaaatat cgtagtgcag
     8401 aagtaaaagc ttgtcgagaa gtactagagg atcataatca gccataccac atttgtagag
     8461 gttttacttg ctttaaaaaa cctcccacac ctccccctga acctgaaaca taaaatgaat
     8521 gcaattgttg ttgttaactt gtttattgca gcttataatg gttacaaata aagcaatagc
     8581 atcacaaatt tcacaaataa agcatttttt tcactgcatt ctagttgtgg tttgtccaaa
     8641 ctcatcaatg tatcttatca tgtctggatc tgatcactgc ttgagcctag aagatccggc
     8701 tgctaacaaa gcccgaaagg aagctgagtt ggctgctgcc accgctgagc aataactatc
     8761 ataaccattt aaataaatct atatctcaat cggggttacg tcgatacccc accgagaccc
     8821 cattgggacc aatacgcccg cgtttcttcc ttttccccac cccaaccccc aagttcgggt
     8881 gaaggcccag ggctcgcagc caacgtcggg gcggcaagcc ctgccatagc cactacgggt
     8941 taattaaaaa ctatatctca atcggggttt ttatcgaggc taactgaaac acggaaggag
     9001 acaataccgg aaggaacccg cgctatgacg gcaataaaaa gacagaataa aacgcacggg
     9061 tgttgggtcg tttgttcata aacgcggggt tcggtcccag ggctggcact ctgtcaagtg
     9121 aacgctctat ggtctaaaga tttaaatcga cctactccgg aatattaata gatcatggag
     9181 ataattaaaa tgataaccat ctcgcaaata aataagtatt ttactgtttt cgtaacagtt
     9241 ttgtaataaa aaaacctata aatattccgg attattcata ccgtcccacc atcgggcgcg
     9301 gatccgcaat gacagcatgg tcacatccgc agtttgaaaa aggtagcgca ggtagtgcag
     9361 caggtagcgg tgcaggttgg agccatcctc agtttgagaa acatatgcgt ttatctctcc
     9421 ctcgcctgaa aatgccgcgc ctgccaggat tcagtatcct ggtctggatc tccacggcgc
     9481 taaagggctg ggtgatgggc tcgcgggaaa aagataccga cagcctgatc atgtacgatc
     9541 gcaccttact gtggctgacc ttcggcctcg cggcgattgg ctttatcatg gtgacctcgg
     9601 cgtcaatgcc catagggcaa cgcttaacca acgatccgtt cttcttcgcg aagcgtgatg
     9661 gtgtctatct gattttggcg tttattctgg cgatcattac gctgcgtctg ccgatggagt
     9721 tctggcaacg ctacagtgcc acgatgctgc tcggatctat catcctgctg atgatcgtcc
     9781 tggtagtggg tagctcggtt aaaggggcat cgcgttggat cgatctcggt ttgctgcgta
     9841 tccagcctgc ggagctgaca aaactgtcgc tgttttgcta tatcgccaac tatctggtgc
     9901 gtaaaggcga cgaagtacgt aataacctgc gcggcttcct gaaaccgatg ggcgtgattc
     9961 tggtgttggc agtgttactg ctggcacagc cagaccttgg tacggtggtg gtgttgtttg
    10021 tgactacgct ggcgatgttg ttcctggcgg gagcgaaatt gtggcagttc attgccatta
    10081 tcggtatggg catttcagcg gttgtgttgc tgatactcgc cgaaccgtac cgtatccgcc
    10141 gtgttaccgc attctggaac ccgtgggaag atccctttgg cagcggctat cagttaacgc
    10201 aatcgctgat ggcgtttggt cgcggcgaac tttgggggca aggtttaggt aactcggtac
    10261 aaaaactgga gtatctgccg gaagcgcaca ctgactttat tttcgccatt atcggcgaag
    10321 aactggggta tgtcggtgtg gtgctggcac ttttaatggt attcttcgtc gcttttcgcg
    10381 cgatgtcgat tggccgtaaa gcattagaaa ttgaccaccg tttttccggt tttctcgcct
    10441 gttctattgg catctggttt agcttccagg cgctggttaa cgtaggcgcg gcggcgggga
    10501 tgttaccgac caaaggtctg acattgccgc tgatcagtta cggtggttcg agcttactga
    10561 ttatgtcgac agccatcatg atgctgttgc gtattgatta tgaaacgcgt ctggagaaag
    10621 cgcaggcgtt tgtacgaggt tcacgaggaa gcggcgcatc aggtatgaaa gcagcggcga
    10681 aaacgcagaa accaaaacgt caggaagaac atgccaactt tatcagttgg cgttttgcgt
    10741 tgttatgcgg ctgtattctc ctggcgctgg cttttctgct cggacgcgta gcgtggttac
    10801 aagttatctc cccggatatg ctggtgaaag agggcgacat gcgttctctt cgcgttcagc
    10861 aagtttccac ctcccgcggc atgattactg accgttctgg tcgcccgtta gcggtgagcg
    10921 tgccggtaaa agcgatttgg gctgacccga aagaagtgca tgacgctggc ggtatcagcg
    10981 tcggtgaccg ctggaaggcg ctggctaacg cgctcaatat tccgctggat cagctttcag
    11041 cccgcattaa cgccaacccg aaagggcgct ttatttatct ggcgcgtcag gtgaaccctg
    11101 acatggcgga ctacatcaaa aaactgaaac tgccggggat tcatctgcgt gaagagtctc
    11161 gccgttacta tccgtccggc gaagtgactg ctcacctcat cggctttact aacgtcgata
    11221 gtcaagggat tgagggcgtt gagaagagtt tcgataaatg gcttaccggg cagccgggtg
    11281 agcgcattgt gcgtaaagac cgctatggtc gcgtaattga agatatttct tctactgaca
    11341 gccaggcagc gcacaacctg gcgctgagta ttgatgaacg cctgcaggcg ctggtttatc
    11401 gcgaactgaa caacgcggtg gcctttaaca aggctgaatc tggtagcgcc gtgctggtgg
    11461 atgtcaacac cggtgaagtg ctggcgatgg ctaacagccc gtcatacaac cctaacaatc
    11521 tgagcggcac gccgaaagag gcgatgcgta accgtaccat caccgacgtg tttgaaccgg
    11581 gctcaacggt taaaccgatg gtggtaatga ccgcgttgca acgtggcgtg gtgcgggaaa
    11641 actcggtact caataccatt ccttatcgaa ttaacggcca cgaaatcaaa gacgtggcac
    11701 gctacagcga attaaccctg accggggtat tacagaagtc gagtaacgtc ggtgtttcca
    11761 agctggcgtt agcgatgccg tcctcagcgt tagtagatac ttactcacgt tttggactgg
    11821 gaaaagcgac caatttgggg ttggtcggag aacgcagtgg cttatatcct caaaaacaac
    11881 ggtggtctga catagagagg gccaccttct ctttcggcta cgggctaatg gtaacaccat
    11941 tacagttagc gcgagtctac gcaactatcg gcagctacgg catttatcgc ccactgtcga
    12001 ttaccaaagt tgaccccccg gttcccggtg aacgtgtctt cccggaatcc attgtccgca
    12061 ctgtggtgca catgatggaa agcgtggcgc taccaggcgg cggcggcgtg aaggcggcga
    12121 ttaaaggcta tcgtatcgcc attaaaaccg gtaccgcgaa aaaggtcggg ccggacggtc
    12181 gctacatcaa taaatatatt gcttataccg caggcgttgc gcctgcgagt cagccgcgct
    12241 tcgcgctggt tgttgttatc aacgatccgc aggcgggtaa atactacggc ggcgccgttt
    12301 ccgcgccggt ctttggtgcc atcatgggcg gcgtattgcg taccatgaac atcgagccgg
    12361 atgcgctgac aacgggcgat aaaaatgaat ttgtgattaa tcaaggcgag gggacaggtg
    12421 gcagatcgtg aaagcttgtc gagaagtact agaggatcat aatcagccat accacatttg
    12481 tagaggtttt acttgcttta aaaaacctcc cacacctccc cctgaacctg aaacataaaa
    12541 tgaatgcaat tgttgttgtt aacttgttta ttgcagctta taatggttac aaataaagca
    12601 atagcatcac aaatttcaca aataaagcat ttttttcact gcattctagt tgtggtttgt
    12661 ccaaactcat caatgtatct tatcatgtct ggatctgatc actgcttgag cctagaagat
    12721 ccggctgcta acaaagcccg aaaggaagct gagttggctg ctgccaccgc tgagcaataa
    12781 ctatcataac catttaaata aatctatatc tcaatcgggg ttacgtcgat accccaccga
    12841 gaccccattg ggaccaatac gcccgcgttt cttccttttc cccaccccaa cccccaagtt
    12901 cgggtgaagg cccagggctc gcagccaacg tcggggcggc aagccctgcc atagccacta
    12961 cgggttaatt aaaaactgga tactattgca cgtttcaatc aggagatccg aaccagataa
    13021 gtgaaatcta gttccaaact attttgtcat ttttaatttt cgtattagct tacgacgcta
    13081 cacccagttc ccatctattt tgtcactctt ccctaaataa tccttaaaaa ctccatttcc
    13141 acccctccca gttcccaact attttgtccg cccacagcgg ggcatttttc ttcctgttat
    13201 gtttttaatc aaacatcctg ccaactccat gtgacaaacc gtcatcttcg gctacttt
//
