# Supplementary material for: Cryo-EM structure of the bacterial divisome core complex and antibiotic target FtsWIQBL
Source: Nat Microbiol. Author manuscript; Available in PMC 2023 Jun 2. (PMC7614612; doi:10.1038/s41564-023-01368-0)
Supplement: Plasmid Maps [file EMS174341-supplement-Plasmid_Maps.zip › Plasmid_maps/pLK4.gb]

LOCUS       pLK004_ST_PaFtsW        6882 bp DNA     circular SYN 09-MAR-2023
DEFINITION  synthetic circular DNA
ACCESSION   .
VERSION     .
KEYWORDS    .
SOURCE      synthetic DNA construct
  ORGANISM  synthetic DNA construct
REFERENCE   1  (bases 1 to 6882)
  AUTHORS   MRC LMB
  TITLE     Direct Submission
  JOURNAL   Exported Mar 9, 2023 from SnapGene 6.1.2
            https://www.snapgene.com
FEATURES             Location/Qualifiers
     source          1..6882
                     /mol_type="other DNA"
                     /organism="synthetic DNA construct"
     protein_bind    3..27
                     /label=lac operator
                     /bound_moiety="lac repressor encoded by lacI"
                     /note="The lac repressor binds to the lac operator to 
                     inhibit transcription in E. coli. This inhibition can be 
                     relieved by adding lactose or 
                     isopropyl-beta-D-thiogalactopyranoside (IPTG)."
     RBS             58..63
                     /note="ribosome binding site"
     misc_feature    69..70
                     /label=MCS-1
                     /note="multiple cloning site 1"
     CDS             74..91
                     /codon_start=1
                     /product="6xHis affinity tag"
                     /label=6xHis
                     /translation="HHHHHH"
     misc_feature    95..379
                     /label=SUMO
     CDS             386..478
                     /codon_start=1
                     /product="TwinStrep"
                     /label=TwinStrep
                     /translation="MTAWSHPQFEKGSAGSAAGSGAGWSHPQFEK"
     CDS             482..505
                     /codon_start=1
                     /product="recognition and cleavage site for human 
                     rhinovirus 3C and PreScission proteases"
                     /label=HRV 3C site
                     /translation="LEVLFQGP"
     CDS             518..1717
                     /codon_start=1
                     /label=FtsW
                     /translation="MLSVLRPFPSPLLSRHGIDLDFPLLAGCLALLGLGLVMVTSASSE
                     VAAAQSGNPLYFSVRHLIYLVIGLISCGLTMMVPMATWQRWGWKLLLVAFGLLVLVITP
                     GIGREVNGSMRWIGFGLFNIQPSEIAKVCVVIFMAGYLIRRQQEVRESWMGFFKPFVVL
                     LPMAGLLLREPDFGATVVMMGAAAAMLFLGGVGLFRFGLMVLLAVGAVVLLIQTQPYRM
                     ARLTNFTDPWADQFGAGYQLSQALIAFGRGGWLGMGLGNSIQKQFYLPEAHTDFVFAVL
                     AEELGIVGALATVALFVFVSLRALYIGIWAEQAKQFFSAYVAYGLAFLWIGQFLINIGV
                     NVGLLPTKGLTLPFLSYGGSSLVICCACLGMLLRIEWERRTHLGSEEYEFNEEDFADER
                     "
     promoter        1763..1781
                     /label=T7 promoter
                     /note="promoter for bacteriophage T7 RNA polymerase"
     protein_bind    1782..1806
                     /label=lac operator
                     /bound_moiety="lac repressor encoded by lacI"
                     /note="The lac repressor binds to the lac operator to 
                     inhibit transcription in E. coli. This inhibition can be 
                     relieved by adding lactose or 
                     isopropyl-beta-D-thiogalactopyranoside (IPTG)."
     misc_feature    1835..1840
                     /label=RBS
     CDS             1849..3588
                     /codon_start=1
                     /label=FtsI
                     /translation="MKLNYFQGALYPWRFCVIVGLLLAMVGAIVWRIVDLHVIDHDFLK
                     GQGDARSVRHIAIPAHRGLITDRNGEPLAVSTPVTTLWANPKELMTAKERWPQLAAALG
                     QDTKLFADRIEQNAEREFIYLVRGLTPEQGEGVIALKVPGVYSIEEFRRFYPAGEVVAH
                     AVGFTDVDDRGREGIELAFDEWLAGVPGKRQVLKDRRGRVIKDVQVTKNAKPGKTLALS
                     IDLRLQYLAHRELRNALLENGAKAGSLVIMDVKTGEILAMTNQPTYNPNNRRNLQPAAM
                     RNRAMIDVFEPGSTVKPFSMSAALASGRWKPSDIVDVYPGTLQIGRYTIRDVSRNSRQL
                     DLTGILIKSSNVGISKIAFDIGAESIYSVMQQVGLGQDTGLGFPGERVGNLPNHRKWPK
                     AETATLAYGYGLSVTAIQLAHAYAALANDGKSVPLSMTRVDRVPDGVQVISPEVASTVQ
                     GMLQQVVEAQGGVFRAQVPGYHAAGKSGTARKVSVGTKGYRENAYRSLFAGFAPATDPR
                     IAMVVVIDEPSKAGYFGGLVSAPVFSKVMAGALRLMNVPPDNLPTATEQQQVNAAPAKG
                     GRG"
     misc_feature    3589..3601
                     /label=MCS-2
                     /note="multiple cloning site 2"
     terminator      3625..3672
                     /label=T7 terminator
                     /note="transcription terminator for bacteriophage T7 RNA 
                     polymerase"
     CDS             complement(3902..4717)
                     /codon_start=1
                     /gene="aph(3')-Ia"
                     /product="aminoglycoside phosphotransferase"
                     /label=KanR
                     /note="confers resistance to kanamycin"
                     /translation="MSHIQRETSCSRPRLNSNMDADLYGYKWARDNVGQSGATIYRLYG
                     KPDAPELFLKHGKGSVANDVTDEMVRLNWLTEFMPLPTIKHFIRTPDDAWLLTTAIPGK
                     TAFQVLEEYPDSGENIVDALAVFLRRLHSIPVCNCPFNSDRVFRLAQAQSRMNNGLVDA
                     SDFDDERNGWPVEQVWKEMHKLLPFSPDSVVTHGDFSLDNLIFDEGKLIGCIDVGRVGI
                     ADRYQDLAILWNCLGEFSPSLQKRLFQKYGIDNPDMNKLQFHLMLDEFF"
     promoter        complement(4718..4809)
                     /gene="bla"
                     /label=AmpR promoter
     rep_origin      complement(4827..5462)
                     /direction=LEFT
                     /label=ColA ori
                     /note="Plasmids containing the ColA origin of replication 
                     can be propagated in E. coli cells that contain additional 
                     plasmids with compatible origins."
     CDS             complement(5660..6742)
                     /codon_start=1
                     /gene="lacI"
                     /product="lac repressor"
                     /label=lacI
                     /note="The lac repressor binds to the lac operator to 
                     inhibit transcription in E. coli. This inhibition can be 
                     relieved by adding lactose or 
                     isopropyl-beta-D-thiogalactopyranoside (IPTG)."
                     /translation="MKPVTLYDVAEYAGVSYQTVSRVVNQASHVSAKTREKVEAAMAEL
                     NYIPNRVAQQLAGKQSLLIGVATSSLALHAPSQIVAAIKSRADQLGASVVVSMVERSGV
                     EACKAAVHNLLAQRVSGLIINYPLDDQDAIAVEAACTNVPALFLDVSDQTPINSIIFSH
                     EDGTRLGVEHLVALGHQQIALLAGPLSSVSARLRLAGWHKYLTRNQIQPIAEREGDWSA
                     MSGFQQTMQMLNEGIVPTAMLVANDQMALGAMRAITESGLRVGADISVVGYDDTEDSSC
                     YIPPLTTIKQDFRLLGQTSVDRLLQLSQGQAVKGNQLLPVSLVKRKTTLAPNTQTASPR
                     ALADSLMQLARQVSRLESGQ"
     promoter        complement(6743..6820)
                     /gene="lacI"
                     /label=lacI promoter
     promoter        join(6866..6882,1..2)
                     /label=T7 promoter
                     /note="promoter for bacteriophage T7 RNA polymerase"
ORIGIN
        1 ggggaattgt gagcggataa caattcccct gtagaaataa ttttgtttaa ctttaataag
       61 gagatatacc atgcatcatc accaccacca cggatcagat tccgaggtga accaggaggc
      121 caagcctgag gtgaagccgg aggtcaagcc agaaacccat attaacctga aagtgagcga
      181 tggcagctct gagatcttct tcaagattaa aaaaaccact ccgctgcgcc gcctgatgga
      241 agcctttgcg aagcgtcagg gtaaagaaat ggattcgctg cgttttttat acgacggcat
      301 ccgcatccaa gcggaccaaa ccccggagga cctggatatg gaagacaacg atattatcga
      361 ggcccataga gagcagattg gtggcatgac agcatggtca catccgcagt ttgaaaaagg
      421 tagcgcaggt agtgcagcag gtagcggtgc aggttggagc catcctcagt ttgagaaagg
      481 cctggaagtg ttgttccagg gtccgggtgg ctctagcatg ttatccgtgc ttcgtccgtt
      541 cccgtccccg ctcctatctc gtcacggtat tgacctggac ttcccgctgt tggcaggttg
      601 tttggccctg ttgggtttgg gcttagttat ggttaccagc gcaagctcgg aggtcgccgc
      661 tgcgcagagt ggtaatccgc tttactttag cgttcgtcac ttaatctacc tcgttattgg
      721 tctgatcagc tgcggtctga cgatgatggt tccgatggcg acctggcagc gttggggttg
      781 gaaactgctg ttagtggcct tcggcttgtt ggtcctggtg atcaccccag gtattggccg
      841 tgaggttaat ggttcaatgc gttggattgg cttcggccta ttcaacattc aaccgtccga
      901 gatcgcgaag gtgtgcgtgg ttatttttat ggctggctat ctgatccgtc gccaacaaga
      961 ggtgcgtgaa agctggatgg gtttctttaa gccgttcgta gtcctgctgc cgatggcagg
     1021 cctgctgttg cgcgagccgg atttcggtgc gactgtagtt atgatgggcg cggcggcagc
     1081 tatgcttttc ctgggtggtg ttggcctctt ccgttttggt cttatggtgc tgctggcagt
     1141 gggtgcggtt gttttgctca tccaaaccca gccgtatcgt atggcgcgtc tgacgaactt
     1201 taccgatccg tgggcagacc agttcggagc cggttatcag ctgtctcagg ctctgatcgc
     1261 gttcggtcgt ggtggttggc tggggatggg cttgggcaac agcattcaaa aacaatttta
     1321 tctgccagag gcgcataccg attttgtgtt tgcggttctg gcggaagagc tgggcatcgt
     1381 gggcgcgctg gcgaccgttg cgctgttcgt gtttgttagc ctgcgcgcac tttacattgg
     1441 catttgggca gaacaagcga agcagttttt cagcgcctac gttgcttacg gcctcgcgtt
     1501 tctgtggatt ggtcagtttc tgatcaatat cggtgttaat gttggtctgc tgccgaccaa
     1561 aggcttgacg ctgccgtttc tgtcgtatgg cggtagctcc ttggtcatct gctgcgcatg
     1621 tttgggcatg ctgcttagaa tcgaatggga acgccgcacc cacctgggca gcgaagagta
     1681 tgaatttaac gaagaagact tcgctgatga acgttaatcg aacagaaagt aatcgtattg
     1741 tacacggccg cataatcgaa attaatacga ctcactatag gggaattgtg agcggataac
     1801 aattccccat cttagtatat tagttaagta taagaaggag atatacatat gaaactgaat
     1861 tatttccagg gcgccctcta cccatggcgg ttctgcgtga tcgtcggcct gctgctggcg
     1921 atggtcggcg ccatcgtctg gcgaatcgtc gacctgcacg tgatcgacca tgacttcctc
     1981 aagggccagg gcgacgcgcg tagcgtgcgg catatcgcca tccctgcgca ccggggcctg
     2041 atcactgacc gcaacggcga accgctggcg gtgagcaccc cggtcaccac cctgtgggcc
     2101 aaccccaagg agctgatgac cgccaaggaa cgctggccgc aactggcggc ggcgctcggg
     2161 caggatacca agctgttcgc cgaccgcatc gagcagaacg ccgagcgcga gttcatctat
     2221 ctggtccgtg ggctgacccc ggagcagggc gaaggcgtga tcgccctgaa ggtgcccggc
     2281 gtgtactcca tcgaggagtt tcggcgtttc tacccggctg gcgaagtggt ggcccatgcg
     2341 gtcggcttta ccgatgtcga cgaccgcggt cgcgaaggta tcgagctggc tttcgacgaa
     2401 tggctggccg gcgtgccggg caagcgccag gtgctcaagg atcgccgtgg ccgcgtgatc
     2461 aaggacgtgc aggtcaccaa gaatgccaaa ccgggcaaga cccttgcgct gtccatcgac
     2521 ctgcgcctgc agtacctggc tcatcgcgaa ctgcgcaacg ctctgctgga aaacggcgcc
     2581 aaggccggca gcttggtgat catggacgtg aagaccgggg agatcctggc catgaccaac
     2641 cagcccacct acaacccgaa caatcgtcgt aacctgcagc cggcggccat gcgcaaccgg
     2701 gcgatgatcg acgtgttcga gccgggctcg acggtcaagc cgttctcgat gagcgcggcg
     2761 ctggccagcg ggcgctggaa acccagcgat atcgtcgacg tctacccggg caccctgcag
     2821 atcggccgct acaccattcg cgacgtatcg cgcaattcgc ggcaactcga tctcaccggc
     2881 atcctgatca agtcgagcaa cgtcggcatc agcaagatcg ccttcgacat cggcgccgaa
     2941 tccatctact cggtcatgca acaggtcggt ctcgggcagg acacggggtt gggcttcccc
     3001 ggcgagcgcg tcggcaacct gcccaaccac cgcaagtggc cgaaggcgga aaccgcgacc
     3061 ctggcctacg gctacggtct ctcggtaacc gcgatccagt tggcgcatgc ctatgcggcc
     3121 ctggccaacg acggcaagag cgtgccgctg agcatgaccc gagtcgaccg cgtgccggat
     3181 ggtgtgcagg tgatctcgcc tgaagtggct tccaccgtgc agggcatgct gcaacaagtg
     3241 gtcgaggccc agggcggggt gttccgcgcc caggtgccgg gttaccacgc cgccggcaag
     3301 agcgggaccg cgcgcaaggt ctcggtcggc accaagggct accgggaaaa cgcctatcgc
     3361 tcgctgttcg ccggtttcgc cccggccacc gatccgcgca tcgcgatggt cgtggtgatc
     3421 gacgagccga gcaaggcggg ctacttcggc ggcctggtgt cggcgccggt gttcagtaag
     3481 gtcatggctg gcgcgctgcg cctgatgaac gtgccgccgg ataacctgcc gacggccacc
     3541 gaacagcagc aggtcaatgc tgcgcccgca aaaggagggc gtggctgata attaacctag
     3601 gctgctgcca ccgctgagca ataactagca taaccccttg gggcctctaa acgggtcttg
     3661 aggggttttt tgctgaaacc tcaggcattt gagaagcaca cggtcacact gcttccggta
     3721 gtcaataaac cggtaaacca gcaatagaca taagcggcta tttaacgacc ctgccctgaa
     3781 ccgacgacaa gctgacgacc gggtctccgc aagtggcact tttcggggaa atgtgcgcgg
     3841 aacccctatt tgtttatttt tctaaataca ttcaaatatg tatccgctca tgaattaatt
     3901 cttagaaaaa ctcatcgagc atcaaatgaa actgcaattt attcatatca ggattatcaa
     3961 taccatattt ttgaaaaagc cgtttctgta atgaaggaga aaactcaccg aggcagttcc
     4021 ataggatggc aagatcctgg tatcggtctg cgattccgac tcgtccaaca tcaatacaac
     4081 ctattaattt cccctcgtca aaaataaggt tatcaagtga gaaatcacca tgagtgacga
     4141 ctgaatccgg tgagaatggc aaaagtttat gcatttcttt ccagacttgt tcaacaggcc
     4201 agccattacg ctcgtcatca aaatcactcg catcaaccaa accgttattc attcgtgatt
     4261 gcgcctgagc gagacgaaat acgcggtcgc tgttaaaagg acaattacaa acaggaatcg
     4321 aatgcaaccg gcgcaggaac actgccagcg catcaacaat attttcacct gaatcaggat
     4381 attcttctaa tacctggaat gctgttttcc cggggatcgc agtggtgagt aaccatgcat
     4441 catcaggagt acggataaaa tgcttgatgg tcggaagagg cataaattcc gtcagccagt
     4501 ttagtctgac catctcatct gtaacatcat tggcaacgct acctttgcca tgtttcagaa
     4561 acaactctgg cgcatcgggc ttcccataca atcgatagat tgtcgcacct gattgcccga
     4621 cattatcgcg agcccattta tacccatata aatcagcatc catgttggaa tttaatcgcg
     4681 gcctagagca agacgtttcc cgttgaatat ggctcatact cttccttttt caatattatt
     4741 gaagcattta tcagggttat tgtctcatga gcggatacat atttgaatgt atttagaaaa
     4801 ataaacaaat aggcatgcta gcgcagaaac gtcctagaag atgccaggag gatacttagc
     4861 agagagacaa taaggccgga gcgaagccgt ttttccatag gctccgcccc cctgacgaac
     4921 atcacgaaat ctgacgctca aatcagtggt ggcgaaaccc gacaggacta taaagatacc
     4981 aggcgtttcc ccctgatggc tccctcttgc gctctcctgt tcccgtcctg cggcgtccgt
     5041 gttgtggtgg aggctttacc caaatcacca cgtcccgttc cgtgtagaca gttcgctcca
     5101 agctgggctg tgtgcaagaa ccccccgttc agcccgactg ctgcgcctta tccggtaact
     5161 atcatcttga gtccaacccg gaaagacacg acaaaacgcc actggcagca gccattggta
     5221 actgagaatt agtggattta gatatcgaga gtcttgaagt ggtggcctaa cagaggctac
     5281 actgaaagga cagtatttgg tatctgcgct ccactaaagc cagttaccag gttaagcagt
     5341 tccccaactg acttaacctt cgatcaaacc gcctccccag gcggtttttt cgtttacaga
     5401 gcaggagatt acgacgatcg taaaaggatc tcaagaagat cctttacgga ttcccgacac
     5461 catcactcta gatttcagtg caatttatct cttcaaatgt agcacctgaa gtcagcccca
     5521 tacgatataa gttgtaattc tcatgttagt catgccccgc gcccaccgga aggagctgac
     5581 tgggttgaag gctctcaagg gcatcggtcg agatcccggt gcctaatgag tgagctaact
     5641 tacattaatt gcgttgcgct cactgcccgc tttccagtcg ggaaacctgt cgtgccagct
     5701 gcattaatga atcggccaac gcgcggggag aggcggtttg cgtattgggc gccagggtgg
     5761 tttttctttt caccagtgag acgggcaaca gctgattgcc cttcaccgcc tggccctgag
     5821 agagttgcag caagcggtcc acgctggttt gccccagcag gcgaaaatcc tgtttgatgg
     5881 tggttaacgg cgggatataa catgagctgt cttcggtatc gtcgtatccc actaccgaga
     5941 tgtccgcacc aacgcgcagc ccggactcgg taatggcgcg cattgcgccc agcgccatct
     6001 gatcgttggc aaccagcatc gcagtgggaa cgatgccctc attcagcatt tgcatggttt
     6061 gttgaaaacc ggacatggca ctccagtcgc cttcccgttc cgctatcggc tgaatttgat
     6121 tgcgagtgag atatttatgc cagccagcca gacgcagacg cgccgagaca gaacttaatg
     6181 ggcccgctaa cagcgcgatt tgctggtgac ccaatgcgac cagatgctcc acgcccagtc
     6241 gcgtaccgtc ttcatgggag aaaataatac tgttgatggg tgtctggtca gagacatcaa
     6301 gaaataacgc cggaacatta gtgcaggcag cttccacagc aatggcatcc tggtcatcca
     6361 gcggatagtt aatgatcagc ccactgacgc gttgcgcgag aagattgtgc accgccgctt
     6421 tacaggcttc gacgccgctt cgttctacca tcgacaccac cacgctggca cccagttgat
     6481 cggcgcgaga tttaatcgcc gcgacaattt gcgacggcgc gtgcagggcc agactggagg
     6541 tggcaacgcc aatcagcaac gactgtttgc ccgccagttg ttgtgccacg cggttgggaa
     6601 tgtaattcag ctccgccatc gccgcttcca ctttttcccg cgttttcgca gaaacgtggc
     6661 tggcctggtt caccacgcgg gaaacggtct gataagagac accggcatac tctgcgacat
     6721 cgtataacgt tactggtttc acattcacca ccctgaattg actctcttcc gggcgctatc
     6781 atgccatacc gcgaaaggtt ttgcgccatt cgatggtgtc cgggatctcg acgctctccc
     6841 ttatgcgact cctgcattag gaaattaata cgactcacta ta
//
